>Addgene plasmid #121385 | pUC57-Kan_US71_ms119_67 | addgene full sequence | sequence record 239361 | Addgene NGS Result
TCGCGCGTTTCGGTGATGACGGTGAAAACCTCTGACACATGCAGCTCCCGGAGACGGTCACAGCTTGTCT
GTAAGCGGATGCCGGGAGCAGACAAGCCCGTCAGGGCGCGTCAGCGGGTGTTGGCGGGTGTCGGGGCTGG
CTTAACTATGCGGCATCAGAGCAGATTGTACTGAGAGTGCACCATATGCGGTGTGAAATACCGCACAGAT
GCGTAAGGAGAAAATACCGCATCAGGCGCCATTCGCCATTCAGGCTGCGCAACTGTTGGGAAGGGCGATC
GGTGCGGGCCTCTTCGCTATTACGCCAGCTGGCGAAAGGGGGATGTGCTGCAAGGCGATTAAGTTGGGTA
ACGCCAGGGTTTTCCCAGTCACGACGTTGTAAAACGACGGCCAGTGAATTGACGCGTATTGGGATGGAAC
TTGGTCTCTAAGCTCAAGCATCTGGTGGACCAAAAAATTTTTCACAAACACCAGCACAATTTTTAACATC
TCTAATAGAAATATTACCAAAAGTCAAAGCACCAAAAGCACCACCAGCAATACAAATTCTAACACATTCA
TAATAATTTTCATTTCTTCTTTCCAAAGATCTATTAGACAATTTAGTTTTACATTTAGCAACATGATTTG
GATTTTGAATAGAAGAATCTTGAATTTGAGCCATTAGAGACCAAGTTCCATCCCAATGGCGCGCCGAGCT
TGGCTCGAGCATGGTCATAGCTGTTTCCTGTGTGAAATTGTTATCCGCTCACAATTCCACACAACATACG
AGCCGGAAGCATAAAGTGTAAAGCCTGGGGTGCCTAATGAGTGAGCTAACTCACATTAATTGCGTTGCGC
TCACTGCCCGCTTTCCAGTCGGGAAACCTGTCGTGCCAGCTGCATTAATGAATCGGCCAACGCGCGGGGA
GAGGCGGTTTGCGTATTGGGCGCTCTTCCGCTTCCTCGCTCACTGACTCGCTGCGCTCGGTCGTTCGGCT
GCGGCGAGCGGTATCAGCTCACTCAAAGGCGGTAATACGGTTATCCACAGAATCAGGGGATAACGCAGGA
AAGAACATGTGAGCAAAAGGCCAGCAAAAGGCCAGGAACCGTAAAAAGGCCGCGTTGCTGGCGTTTTTCC
ATAGGCTCCGCCCCCCTGACGAGCATCACAAAAATCGACGCTCAAGTCAGAGGTGGCGAAACCCGACAGG
ACTATAAAGATACCAGGCGTTTCCCCCTGGAAGCTCCCTCGTGCGCTCTCCTGTTCCGACCCTGCCGCTT
ACCGGATACCTGTCCGCCTTTCTCCCTTCGGGAAGCGTGGCGCTTTCTCATAGCTCACGCTGTAGGTATC
TCAGTTCGGTGTAGGTCGTTCGCTCCAAGCTGGGCTGTGTGCACGAACCCCCCGTTCAGCCCGACCGCTG
CGCCTTATCCGGTAACTATCGTCTTGAGTCCAACCCGGTAAGACACGACTTATCGCCACTGGCAGCAGCC
ACTGGTAACAGGATTAGCAGAGCGAGGTATGTAGGCGGTGCTACAGAGTTCTTGAAGTGGTGGCCTAACT
ACGGCTACACTAGAAGAACAGTATTTGGTATCTGCGCTCTGCTGAAGCCAGTTACCTTCGGAAAAAGAGT
TGGTAGCTCTTGATCCGGCAAACAAACCACCGCTGGTAGCGGTGGTTTTTTTGTTTGCAAGCAGCAGATT
ACGCGCAGAAAAAAAGGATCTCAAGAAGATCCTTTGATCTTTTCTACGGGGTCTGACGCTCAGTGGAACG
AAAACTCACGTTAAGGGATTTTGGTCATGAGATTATCAAAAAGGATCTTCACCTAGATCCTTTTAAATTA
AAAATGAAGTTTTAAATCAATCTAAAGTATATATGAGTAAACTTGGTCTGACAGTTAGAAAAACTCATCG
AGCATCAAATGAAACTGCAATTTATTCATATCAGGATTATCAATACCATATTTTTGAAAAAGCCGTTTCT
GTAATGAAGGAGAAAACTCACCGAGGCAGTTCCATAGGATGGCAAGATCCTGGTATCGGTCTGCGATTCC
GACTCGTCCAACATCAATACAACCTATTAATTTCCCCTCGTCAAAAATAAGGTTATCAAGTGAGAAATCA
CCATGAGTGACGACTGAATCCGGTGAGAATGGCAAAAGTTTATGCATTTCTTTCCAGACTTGTTCAACAG
GCCAGCCATTACGCTCGTCATCAAAATCACTCGCATCAACCAAACCGTTATTCATTCGTGATTGCGCCTG
AGCGAGACGAAATACGCGATCGCTGTTAAAAGGACAATTACAAACAGGAATCGAATGCAACCGGCGCAGG
AACACTGCCAGCGCATCAACAATATTTTCACCTGAATCAGGATATTCTTCTAATACCTGGAATGCTGTTT
TCCCAGGGATCGCAGTGGTGAGTAACCATGCATCATCAGGAGTACGGATAAAATGCTTGATGGTCGGAAG
AGGCATAAATTCCGTCAGCCAGTTTAGTCTGACCATCTCATCTGTAACATCATTGGCAACGCTACCTTTG
CCATGTTTCAGAAACAACTCTGGCGCATCGGGCTTCCCATACAATCGATAGATTGTCGCACCTGATTGCC
CGACATTATCGCGAGCCCATTTATACCCATATAAATCAGCATCCATGTTGGAATTTAATCGCGGCCTAGA
GCAAGACGTTTCCCGTTGAATATGGCTCATACTCTTCCTTTTTCAATATTATTGAAGCATTTATCAGGGT
TATTGTCTCATGAGCGGATACATATTTGAATGTATTTAGAAAAATAAACAAATAGGGGTTCCGCGCACAT
TTCCCCGAAAAGTGCCACCTGACGTCTAAGAAACCATTATTATCATGACATTAACCTATAAAAATAGGCG
TATCACGAGGCCCTTTCGTC
Features (pLannotate 1.2.2; 10 found; start..end, strand, type, name):
    137..236     +  misc_feature   bom (fragment): basis of mobility region from pBR322
    242..399     -  CDS            lacZα (fragment): LacZα fragment of β-galactosidase; lacZ fragment
    738..754     -  protein_bind   lac operator: The lac repressor binds to the lac operator to inhibit transcription in E. coli. This inhibition can be relieved by adding lactose or isopropyl-β-D-thiogalactopyranoside (IPTG). lac repressor encoded by lacI
    762..792     -  promoter       lac promoter: promoter for the E. coli lac operon
    807..828     -  protein_bind   CAP binding site: CAP binding activates transcription in the presence of cAMP. E. coli catabolite activator protein
    841..933     -  CDS            lacI (fragment): lac repressor; lacI; The lac repressor binds to the lac operator to inhibit transcription in E. coli. This inhibition can be relieved by adding lactose or isopropyl-β-D-thiogalactopyranoside (IPTG).
   1116..1704    -  rep_origin     ori: high-copy-number ColE1/pMB1/pBR322/pUC origin of replication
   1875..2690    -  CDS            KanR: aminoglycoside phosphotransferase; aph(3')-Ia; confers resistance to kanamycin in bacteria or G418 (Geneticin®) in eukaryotes
   2691..2795    -  promoter       AmpR promoter: bla
   2890..35      +  CDS            rop (fragment) (across the origin): Rop protein, which maintains plasmids at low copy number; rop
