[The description below was written by a language model from this plasmid's Addgene catalogue record and pLannotate feature annotations shown in this document.]
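Description:
pUC57-Kan_US71_ms119_67 is a small, high-copy E. coli cloning plasmid that serves as a Level 0 module for Golden Gate assembly. It is built on the pUC57-Kan backbone and is about 2.9 kb in the sequenced record. It replicates from a ColE1/pUC-type origin and is selected with kanamycin through an aph(3')-Ia aminoglycoside phosphotransferase gene, which the annotation places downstream of a bla (AmpR) promoter. Short remnants of bom, rop and lacI are also detected; these are backbone fragments and not functional genes.

The insert, US71_AVR-Pimk1_67, is a sequence from the rice blast fungus Magnaporthe oryzae (the species is entered in the record's mutation field). The name points to an AVR-Pik-related effector from isolate US71, although the record does not explicitly define it. The associated publication describes a clone collection of M. oryzae effectors that share sequence and structural similarity across host-specific lineages. The fragment was placed in the EcoRV site of the pUC57 polylinker, which lies within the lacZα region. The feature table is consistent with this: it shows only a partial lacZα coding fragment, separated from the lac promoter, operator and CAP site by an unannotated gap of roughly 340 bp where the insert presumably sits. The insert itself is not annotated. M13 forward and reverse priming sites flank the insert for sequence verification.

No eukaryotic promoter, tag or terminator is recorded, so the plasmid acts as a storage and donor module, not an expression construct. The effector part is meant to be released and combined with promoters, tags and terminators in higher-level Golden Gate assemblies. The record does not state which type IIS enzyme or overhangs are used.
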