Addgene plasmid #121385: pUC57-Kan_US71_ms119_67
Purpose: Level 0 Golden-Gate compatible vector
Depositing lab: Sophien Kamoun. Depositing organization: Sainsbury Laboratory, Norwich. Publication: A Clone Resource of Magnaporthe oryzae Effectors That Share Sequence and Structural Similarities Across Host-Specific Lineages. Petit-Houdenot Y, Langner T, Harant A, Win J, Kamoun S. Mol Plant Microbe Interact. 2020 Aug;33(8):1032-1035. doi: 10.1094/MPMI-03-20-0052-A. Epub 2020 Jun 22. PubMed 32460610.
Backbone
  Vector backbone: pUC57-Kan
  Backbone size w/o insert (bp): 2626
  Vector type: Golden Gate
  Selectable markers: lacZ
Growth in bacteria
  Bacterial resistance: Kanamycin, 50 μg/mL
  Growth temperature: 37°C
  Growth strain: DH5alpha
  Copy number: High Copy
Gene/Insert
  Gene/Insert name: US71_AVR-Pimk1_67
  Mutation: Magnaporthe oryzae
  Cloning method: Restriction Enzyme; 5′ cloning site EcoRV (unknown if destroyed); 3′ cloning site EcoRV (unknown if destroyed)
  Sequencing primers: 5′ M13Fw; 3′ M13Rv
Terms and licenses: Academic/Nonprofit Terms; Industry Terms: Not Available to Industry
How to cite: pUC57-Kan_US71_ms119_67 was a gift from Sophien Kamoun (Addgene plasmid # 121385 ; http://n2t.net/addgene:121385 ; RRID:Addgene_121385)
