>Addgene plasmid #121385 | pUC57-Kan_US71_ms119_67 | depositor partial sequence | sequence record 231022 | US71_AVR-Pimk1_67
TTGGTCTCTAATGGCTCAAATTCAAGATTCTTCTATTCAAAATCCAAATCATGTTGCTAAATGTAAAACT
AAATTGTCTAATAGATCTTTGGAAAGAAGAAATGAAAATTATTATGAATGTGTTAGAATTTGTATTGCTG
GTGGTGCTTTTGGTGCTTTGACTTTTGGTAATATTTCTATTAGAGATGTTAAAAATTGTGCTGGTGTTTG
TGAAAAATTTTTTGGTCCACCAGATGCTTGAGCTTAGAGACCAA
