>Addgene plasmid #121385 | pUC57-Kan_US71_ms119_67 | depositor partial sequence | sequence record 231023 | empty_vector
TCGCGCGTTTCGGTGATGACGGTGAAAACCTCTGACACATGCAGCTCCCGGAGACGGTCACAGCTTGTCT
GTAAGCGGATGCCGGGAGCAGACAAGCCCGTCAGGGCGCGTCAGCGGGTGTTGGCGGGTGTCGGGGCTGG
CTTAACTATGCGGCATCAGAGCAGATTGTACTGAGAGTGCACCATATGCGGTGTGAAATACCGCACAGAT
GCGTAAGGAGAAAATACCGCATCAGGCGCCATTCGCCATTCAGGCTGCGCAACTGTTGGGAAGGGCGATC
GGTGCGGGCCTCTTCGCTATTACGCCAGCTGGCGAAAGGGGGATGTGCTGCAAGGCGATTAAGTTGGGTA
ACGCCAGGGTTTTCCCAGTCACGACGTTGTAAAACGACGGCCAGTGAATTGACGCGTATTGGGATATCCC
AATGGCGCGCCGAGCTTGGCTCGAGCATGGTCATAGCTGTTTCCTGTGTGAAATTGTTATCCGCTCACAA
TTCCACACAACATACGAGCCGGAAGCATAAAGTGTAAAGCCTGGGGTGCCTAATGAGTGAGCTAACTCAC
ATTAATTGCGTTGCGCTCACTGCCCGCTTTCCAGTCGGGAAACCTGTCGTGCCAGCTGCATTAATGAATC
GGCCAACGCGCGGGGAGAGGCGGTTTGCGTATTGGGCGCTCTTCCGCTTCCTCGCTCACTGACTCGCTGC
GCTCGGTCGTTCGGCTGCGGCGAGCGGTATCAGCTCACTCAAAGGCGGTAATACGGTTATCCACAGAATC
AGGGGATAACGCAGGAAAGAACATGTGAGCAAAAGGCCAGCAAAAGGCCAGGAACCGTAAAAAGGCCGCG
TTGCTGGCGTTTTTCCATAGGCTCCGCCCCCCTGACGAGCATCACAAAAATCGACGCTCAAGTCAGAGGT
GGCGAAACCCGACAGGACTATAAAGATACCAGGCGTTTCCCCCTGGAAGCTCCCTCGTGCGCTCTCCTGT
TCCGACCCTGCCGCTTACCGGATACCTGTCCGCCTTTCTCCCTTCGGGAAGCGTGGCGCTTTCTCATAGC
TCACGCTGTAGGTATCTCAGTTCGGTGTAGGTCGTTCGCTCCAAGCTGGGCTGTGTGCACGAACCCCCCG
TTCAGCCCGACCGCTGCGCCTTATCCGGTAACTATCGTCTTGAGTCCAACCCGGTAAGACACGACTTATC
GCCACTGGCAGCAGCCACTGGTAACAGGATTAGCAGAGCGAGGTATGTAGGCGGTGCTACAGAGTTCTTG
AAGTGGTGGCCTAACTACGGCTACACTAGAAGAACAGTATTTGGTATCTGCGCTCTGCTGAAGCCAGTTA
CCTTCGGAAAAAGAGTTGGTAGCTCTTGATCCGGCAAACAAACCACCGCTGGTAGCGGTGGTTTTTTTGT
TTGCAAGCAGCAGATTACGCGCAGAAAAAAAGGATCTCAAGAAGATCCTTTGATCTTTTCTACGGGGTCT
GACGCTCAGTGGAACGAAAACTCACGTTAAGGGATTTTGGTCATGAGATTATCAAAAAGGATCTTCACCT
AGATCCTTTTAAATTAAAAATGAAGTTTTAAATCAATCTAAAGTATATATGAGTAAACTTGGTCTGACAG
TTAGAAAAACTCATCGAGCATCAAATGAAACTGCAATTTATTCATATCAGGATTATCAATACCATATTTT
TGAAAAAGCCGTTTCTGTAATGAAGGAGAAAACTCACCGAGGCAGTTCCATAGGATGGCAAGATCCTGGT
ATCGGTCTGCGATTCCGACTCGTCCAACATCAATACAACCTATTAATTTCCCCTCGTCAAAAATAAGGTT
ATCAAGTGAGAAATCACCATGAGTGACGACTGAATCCGGTGAGAATGGCAAAAGTTTATGCATTTCTTTC
CAGACTTGTTCAACAGGCCAGCCATTACGCTCGTCATCAAAATCACTCGCATCAACCAAACCGTTATTCA
TTCGTGATTGCGCCTGAGCGAGACGAAATACGCGATCGCTGTTAAAAGGACAATTACAAACAGGAATCGA
ATGCAACCGGCGCAGGAACACTGCCAGCGCATCAACAATATTTTCACCTGAATCAGGATATTCTTCTAAT
ACCTGGAATGCTGTTTTCCCAGGGATCGCAGTGGTGAGTAACCATGCATCATCAGGAGTACGGATAAAAT
GCTTGATGGTCGGAAGAGGCATAAATTCCGTCAGCCAGTTTAGTCTGACCATCTCATCTGTAACATCATT
GGCAACGCTACCTTTGCCATGTTTCAGAAACAACTCTGGCGCATCGGGCTTCCCATACAATCGATAGATT
GTCGCACCTGATTGCCCGACATTATCGCGAGCCCATTTATACCCATATAAATCAGCATCCATGTTGGAAT
TTAATCGCGGCCTAGAGCAAGACGTTTCCCGTTGAATATGGCTCATACTCTTCCTTTTTCAATATTATTG
AAGCATTTATCAGGGTTATTGTCTCATGAGCGGATACATATTTGAATGTATTTAGAAAAATAAACAAATA
GGGGTTCCGCGCACATTTCCCCGAAAAGTGCCACCTGACGTCTAAGAAACCATTATTATCATGACATTAA
CCTATAAAAATAGGCGTATCACGAGGCCCTTTCGTC
