>Addgene plasmid #121385 | pUC57-Kan_US71_ms119_67 | addgene partial sequence | sequence record 238281 | M13-F20 5'-TGTAAAACGACGGCCAGT-3'
CTTGGTCTCTAAGCTCAAGCATCTGGTGGACCAAAAAATTTTTCACAAACACCAGCACAATTTTTAACAT
CTCTAATAGAAATATTACCAAAAGTCAAAGCACCAAAAGCACCACCAGCAATACAAATTCTAACACATTC
ATAATAATTTTCATTTCTTCTTTCCAAAGATCTATTAGACAATTTAGTTTTACATTTAGCAACATGATTT
GGATTTTGAATAGAAGAATCTTGAATTTGAGCCATTAGAGACCAAGTTCCATCCCAATGGCGCGCCGAGC
TTGGCTCGAGCATGGTCATAGCTGTTTCCTGTGTGAAATTGTTATCCGCTCACAATTCCACACAACATAC
GAGCCGGAAGCATAAAGTGTAAAGCCTGGGGTGCCTAATGAGTGAGCTAACTCACATTAATTGCGTTGCG
CTCACTGCCCGCTTTCCAGTCGGGAAACCTGTCGTGCCAGCTGCATTAATGAATCGGCCAACGCGCGGGG
AGAGGCGGTTTGCGTATTGGGCGCTCTTCCGCTTCCTCGCTCACTGACTCGCTGCGCTCGGTCGTTCGGC
TGCGGCGAGCGGTATCAGCTCACTCAAAGGCGGTAATACGGTTATCCACAGAATCAGGGGATAACGCAGG
AAAGAACATGTGAGCAAAAGGCCAGCAAAAGGCCAGGAACCGTAAAAAGGCCGCGTTGCTGGCGTTTTTC
CATAGGCTCCGCCCCCCTGACGAGCATCACAAAAATCGACGCTCAAGTCAGAGGTGGCGAAACCCGACAG
GACTATAAAGATACCAGGCGTTTCCCCCTGGAAGCTCCCTCGTGCGCTCTCCTGTTCCGACCCTGCCGCT
TACCGGATACCTGTCCGCCTTTCTCCCTTCGGGAAGCGTGGCGCTTTCTCATAGCTCACGCTGTAGG
